Addgene plasmid #12765: DCT.VV.Orf77
Purpose: This plasmid was designed for screening purposes and may contain discrepancies relative to the current canonical GenBank version of the gene.
Depositing lab: Jack Bennink & Jon Yewdell. Depositing organization: National Institute of Allergy and Infectious Diseases (NIAID). Publication: Identification of poxvirus CD8+ T cell determinants to enable rational design and characterization of smallpox vaccines. Tscharke DC, Karupiah G, Zhou J, Palmore T, Irvine KR, Haeryfar SM, Williams S, Sidney J, Sette A, Bennink JR, Yewdell JW. J Exp Med. 2005 January 3; 201(1): 95–104. 10.1084/jem.20041912 PubMed 15623576.
Backbone
  Vector backbone: pcDNA 3.1D V5-His-TOPO
  Backbone manufacturer: Invitrogen
  Backbone size w/o insert (bp): 5514
  Vector type: Mammalian Expression
  Selectable markers: Neomycin (select with G418)
Growth in bacteria
  Bacterial resistance: Ampicillin, 100 μg/mL
  Growth temperature: 37°C
  Growth strain: DH5alpha
  Copy number: High Copy
Gene/Insert
  Gene/Insert name: VV.Orf77 (alt names: VV_WR_165; NK cell lectin-like receptor homolog)
  Species: Vaccinia Virus
  Insert size (bp): 507
  GenBank ID: 9791107
  Cloning method: Restriction Enzyme; 5′ cloning site BamHI (not destroyed); 3′ cloning site BamHI (not destroyed)
  Sequencing primers: 5′ Universal T7
Terms and licenses: Academic/Nonprofit Terms; Industry Terms: Not Available to Industry
Depositor comments: Please see the Vaccinia kit page ( https://www.addgene.org/vvorf/ ) for more information. The kit page contains the supplemental VVOrfData spreadsheet, which includes important information about this plasmid. The plasmid and insert names provided here relate only to this library. The name of the ORF (if present) in VACV strain Copenhagen and the name of the ORF (if annotated) in VACV strain WR sequence can be found in VVOrfData spreadsheet. Please note that the amino acid sequence given for each ORF in the spreadsheet may contain some errors. Additionally, changes from the expected sequence may be present in these plasmids. Please see Addgene's quality control sequence and sequencing notes in the VVOrfData spreadsheet before ordering this plasmid.
How to cite: DCT.VV.Orf77 was a gift from Jack Bennink & Jon Yewdell (Addgene plasmid # 12765 ; http://n2t.net/addgene:12765 ; RRID:Addgene_12765)
