[The description below was written by a language model from this plasmid's Addgene catalogue record.]
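Description:
DCT.VV.Orf77 is a mammalian expression plasmid carrying a single vaccinia virus open reading frame in the commercial pcDNA 3.1D V5-His-TOPO backbone (about 5.5 kb without insert). It is maintained as a high-copy plasmid in E. coli under ampicillin selection, and the backbone also provides a neomycin resistance marker so that transfected mammalian cells can be selected with G418. No feature table accompanies the record. This vector family generally drives the insert from a CMV immediate-early promoter, has an upstream T7 promoter (consistent with the listed T7 sequencing primer), and offers optional C-terminal V5 and polyhistidine tags. The record does not say whether the ORF is in frame with those tags.

The insert is a 507 bp vaccinia ORF called VV.Orf77 in this library's own numbering, also listed as VV_WR_165 and described as an NK cell lectin-like receptor homolog. It is flanked by intact BamHI sites on both sides. The plasmid belongs to a collection of individually cloned vaccinia ORFs associated with work on identifying poxvirus CD8+ T cell determinants for the design and characterisation of smallpox vaccines. In that type of screen, each viral gene is expressed on its own in mammalian cells to find the proteins that supply epitopes recognised by T cells.

The depositors note that the construct was made for screening, so its sequence may differ from the current canonical reference. The library names do not correspond directly to the standard Copenhagen or WR strain ORF nomenclature, which is cross-referenced in supplementary data for the collection. Users should check the insert sequence before relying on the construct for anything beyond screening.
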