>Addgene plasmid #12765 | DCT.VV.Orf77 | addgene partial sequence | sequence record 19160 | T7 5'-TAATACGACTCACTATAGGG-3'
CCGAATTCCAGCTGACCACCATGAACAAACATAAGACAGATTATGCTGGTTATGCTTGCTGCGTAATATG
CGGTCTAATTGTTGGAATTATTTTTACAGCGACACTATTAAAAGTTGTAGAACGTAAATTAGTTCATACA
CCATCAATAGATAAAACGATAAAAGATGCATATATTAGAGAAGATTGTCCTACTGACTGGATAAGCTATA
ATAATAAATGTATCCATTTATCTACTGATCGAAAAACCTGGGAGGAAGGACGTAATGCATGCAAAGCTCT
AAATCCAAATTCGGATCTAATTAAGATAGAGACTCCAAACGAGTTAAGTTTTTTAAGAAGCATTAGACGC
GGATATTGGGTAGGAGAATCCGAAATATTAAACCAGACAACCTCATATAATTTTATAGCTAAGAATGCCA
CGAAGAATGGAACTAAAAAACGGAAATATATTTGTAGCACAACGAATACTCCCAAACTGCATTCGTGTTA
CACTATATAACAATTACACTACATTTTTATCATACCACTACTTCGGTTAGGCAATTCCCGGGGATCCGAA
TAAAGGGTCAAGACAATTCTGCAGATATCCAGCACAGTGGCGGCCGCTCGAGTCTAGAGGGCCCGCGGTT
CGAAGGTAAGCCTATCCCTAACCCTCTCCTCGGTCTCGATTCTACGCGTACCGGTCATCATCACCATCAC
CATTGAGTTTTAACCCGCTGATTCAGCCTCGACTGTGCCTTCTAGTGC
